Addgene plasmid #215886: psiCHECK-1-miR-22(3p)-I-type
Purpose: This plasmid encodes luciferase which has microRNA binding sites in 3'UTR for detecting the microRNA silencing activity.
Depositing lab: Kumiko Ui-Tei. Depositing organization: The University of Tokyo. Publication: A robust model for quantitative prediction of the silencing efficacy of wild-type and A-to-I edited miRNAs. Tian S, Terai G, Kobayashi Y, Kimura Y, Abe H, Asai K, Ui-Tei K. RNA Biol. 2020 Feb;17(2):264-280. doi: 10.1080/15476286.2019.1678364. Epub 2019 Nov 1. PubMed 31601146.
Backbone
  Vector backbone: psiCHECK-1
  Vector type: Mammalian Expression
Growth in bacteria
  Bacterial resistance: Ampicillin, 100 μg/mL
  Growth temperature: 37°C
  Growth strain: DH5alpha
  Copy number: High Copy
Gene/Insert
  Gene/Insert name: three tandem repeats of seed-matched (SM) sequence of miR-22(3p)-I-type
  Species: H. sapiens (human)
  Entrez Gene: MIR22 (a.k.a. MIRN22, hsa-mir-22, miR-22)
  Cloning method: Restriction Enzyme; 5′ cloning site Unknown (unknown if destroyed)
Terms and licenses: Academic/Nonprofit Terms; Industry Terms: Not Available to Industry
How to cite: psiCHECK-1-miR-22(3p)-I-type was a gift from Kumiko Ui-Tei (Addgene plasmid # 215886 ; http://n2t.net/addgene:215886 ; RRID:Addgene_215886)
