[The description below was written by a language model from this plasmid's Addgene catalogue record and pLannotate feature annotations shown in this document.]
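Description:
psiCHECK-1-miR-22(3p)-I-type is a mammalian expression reporter plasmid built on the psiCHECK-1 backbone and designed to measure microRNA-mediated silencing. It is propagated in E. coli through a high-copy ColE1/pUC-type origin and selected with ampicillin via the β-lactamase gene under its own bla promoter. The sequenced construct is compact, at about 3.6 kb, and carries no mammalian selection marker among the annotated features, which suits it to transient transfection.

The reporter cassette consists of the SV40 enhancer and early promoter, followed by a chimeric β-globin/immunoglobulin heavy chain intron that promotes efficient processing and expression of the transcript. Next come a T7 promoter that would permit in vitro transcription and a human codon-optimized Renilla luciferase (hRluc) coding sequence, with a synthetic poly(A) signal terminating the unit. According to the record, the insert is three tandem repeats of a seed-matched sequence for the "I-type" form of human miR-22-3p, placed in the luciferase 3'UTR. The feature table does not annotate these sites, but the unannotated interval between the end of hRluc and the poly(A) signal is where such an insert would be expected. The cloning sites used are not recorded.

When the corresponding microRNA is present in transfected cells, its binding to the seed-matched sites represses the transcript and lowers the Renilla signal, giving a quantitative readout of silencing efficacy. The associated study compared wild-type and A-to-I edited microRNAs, so "I-type" most likely denotes the inosine-edited variant of miR-22-3p, although the record does not define the term. Because psiCHECK-1 encodes only Renilla luciferase, any normalization control would have to come from a separate plasmid.
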