Features (pLannotate 1.2.2; 8 found; start..end, strand, type, name):
     62..419     +  promoter       SV40 promoter: SV40 enhancer and early promoter
    489..621     +  intron         chimeric intron: chimera between introns from human β-globin and immunoglobulin heavy chain genes
    666..684     +  promoter       T7 promoter: promoter for bacteriophage T7 RNA polymerase
    694..1629    +  CDS            hRluc: Renilla luciferase human codon-optimized
   1752..1800    +  polyA_signal   poly(A) signal: synthetic polyadenylation signal
   1833..1937    +  promoter       AmpR promoter: bla
   1938..2798    +  CDS            AmpR: β-lactamase; bla; confers resistance to ampicillin, carbenicillin, and related antibiotics
   2969..3557    +  rep_origin     ori: high-copy-number ColE1/pMB1/pBR322/pUC origin of replication
>Addgene plasmid #215886 | psiCHECK-1-miR-22(3p)-I-type | addgene full sequence | sequence record 443591 | Addgene NGS Result
AGATCTGCGCAGCACCATGGCCTGAAATAACCTCTGAAAGAGGAACTTGGTTAGGTACCTTCTGAGGCGG
AAAGAACCAGCTGTGGAATGTGTGTCAGTTAGGGTGTGGAAAGTCCCCAGGCTCCCCAGCAGGCAGAAGT
ATGCAAAGCATGCATCTCAATTAGTCAGCAACCAGGTGTGGAAAGTCCCCAGGCTCCCCAGCAGGCAGAA
GTATGCAAAGCATGCATCTCAATTAGTCAGCAACCATAGTCCCGCCCCTAACTCCGCCCATCCCGCCCCT
AACTCCGCCCAGTTCCGCCCATTCTCCGCCCCATGGCTGACTAATTTTTTTTATTTATGCAGAGGCCGAG
GCCGCCTCGGCCTCTGAGCTATTCCAGAAGTAGTGAGGAGGCTTTTTTGGAGGCCTAGGCTTTTGCAAAA
AGCTTGATTCTTCTGACACAACAGTCTCGAACTTAAGCTGCAGAAGTTGGTCGTGAGGCACTGGGCAGGT
AAGTATCAAGGTTACAAGACAGGTTTAAGGAGACCAATAGAAACTGGGCTTGTCGAGACAGAGAAGACTC
TTGCGTTTCTGATAGGCACCTATTGGTCTTACTGACATCCACTTTGCCTTTCTCTCCACAGGTGTCCACT
CCCAGTTCAATTACAGCTCTTAAGGCTAGAGTACTTAATACGACTCACTATAGGCTAGCCACCATGGCTT
CCAAGGTGTACGACCCCGAGCAACGCAAACGCATGATCACTGGGCCTCAGTGGTGGGCTCGCTGCAAGCA
AATGAACGTGCTGGACTCCTTCATCAACTACTATGATTCCGAGAAGCACGCCGAGAACGCCGTGATTTTT
CTGCATGGTAACGCTGCCTCCAGCTACCTGTGGAGGCACGTCGTGCCTCACATCGAGCCCGTGGCTAGAT
GCATCATCCCTGATCTGATCGGAATGGGTAAGTCCGGCAAGAGCGGGAATGGCTCATATCGCCTCCTGGA
TCACTACAAGTACCTCACCGCTTGGTTCGAGCTGCTGAACCTTCCAAAGAAAATCATCTTTGTGGGCCAC
GACTGGGGGGCTTGTCTGGCCTTTCACTACTCCTACGAGCACCAAGACAAGATCAAGGCCATCGTCCATG
CTGAGAGTGTCGTGGACGTGATCGAGTCCTGGGACGAGTGGCCTGACATCGAGGAGGATATCGCCCTGAT
CAAGAGCGAAGAGGGCGAGAAAATGGTGCTTGAGAATAACTTCTTCGTCGAGACCATGCTCCCAAGCAAG
ATCATGCGGAAACTGGAGCCTGAGGAGTTCGCTGCCTACCTGGAGCCATTCAAGGAGAAGGGCGAGGTTA
GACGGCCTACCCTCTCCTGGCCTCGCGAGATCCCTCTCGTTAAGGGAGGCAAGCCCGACGTCGTCCAGAT
TGTCCGCAACTACAACGCCTACCTTCGGGCCAGCGACGATCTGCCTAAGATGTTCATCGAGTCCGACCCT
GGGTTCTTTTCCAACGCTATTGTCGAGGGAGCTAAGAAGTTCCCTAACACCGAGTTCGTGAAGGTGAAGG
GCCTCCACTTCAGCCAGGAGGACGCTCCAGATGAAATGGGTAAGTACATCAAGAGCTTCGTGGAGCGCGT
GCTGAAGAACGAGCAGTAATTCTAGGCGATCGCTCGAGTATGCTCGATTAGGGCAGCCACCTATGCTCGA
TTAGGGCAGCCACCTATGCTCGATTAGGGCAGCCACCGAATTCGTTTAAACCTAGAGCGGCCGCTGGCCG
CAATAAAATATCTTTATTTTCATTACATCTGTGTGTTGGTTTTTTGTGTGAGGATCCAGGTGGCACTTTT
CGGGGAAATGTGCGCGGAACCCCTATTTGTTTATTTTTCTAAATACATTCAAATATGTATCCGCTCATGA
GACAATAACCCTGATAAATGCTTCAATAATATTGAAAAAGGAAGAGTATGAGTATTCAACATTTCCGTGT
CGCCCTTATTCCCTTTTTTGCGGCATTTTGCCTTCCTGTTTTTGCTCACCCAGAAACGCTGGTGAAAGTA
AAAGATGCTGAAGATCAGTTGGGTGCACGAGTGGGTTACATCGAACTGGATCTCAACAGCGGTAAGATCC
TTGAGAGTTTTCGCCCCGAAGAACGTTTTCCAATGATGAGCACTTTTAAAGTTCTGCTATGTGGCGCGGT
ATTATCCCGTATTGACGCCGGGCAAGAGCAACTCGGTCGCCGCATACACTATTCTCAGAATGACTTGGTT
GAGTACTCACCAGTCACAGAAAAGCATCTTACGGATGGCATGACAGTAAGAGAATTATGCAGTGCTGCCA
TAACCATGAGTGATAACACTGCGGCCAACTTACTTCTGACAACGATCGGAGGACCGAAGGAGCTAACCGC
TTTTTTGCACAACATGGGGGATCATGTAACTCGCCTTGATCGTTGGGAACCGGAGCTGAATGAAGCCATA
CCAAACGACGAGCGTGACACCACGATGCCTGTAGCAATGGCAACAACGTTGCGCAAACTATTAACTGGCG
AACTACTTACTCTAGCTTCCCGGCAACAATTAATAGACTGGATGGAGGCGGATAAAGTTGCAGGACCACT
TCTGCGCTCGGCCCTTCCGGCTGGCTGGTTTATTGCTGATAAATCTGGAGCCGGTGAGCGTGGGTCTCGC
GGTATCATTGCAGCACTGGGGCCAGATGGTAAGCCCTCCCGTATCGTAGTTATCTACACGACGGGGAGTC
AGGCAACTATGGATGAACGAAATAGACAGATCGCTGAGATAGGTGCCTCACTGATTAAGCATTGGTAACT
GTCAGACCAAGTTTACTCATATATACTTTAGATTGATTTAAAACTTCATTTTTAATTTAAAAGGATCTAG
GTGAAGATCCTTTTTGATAATCTCATGACCAAAATCCCTTAACGTGAGTTTTCGTTCCACTGAGCGTCAG
ACCCCGTAGAAAAGATCAAAGGATCTTCTTGAGATCCTTTTTTTCTGCGCGTAATCTGCTGCTTGCAAAC
AAAAAAACCACCGCTACCAGCGGTGGTTTGTTTGCCGGATCAAGAGCTACCAACTCTTTTTCCGAAGGTA
ACTGGCTTCAGCAGAGCGCAGATACCAAATACTGTTCTTCTAGTGTAGCCGTAGTTAGGCCACCACTTCA
AGAACTCTGTAGCACCGCCTACATACCTCGCTCTGCTAATCCTGTTACCAGTGGCTGCTGCCAGTGGCGA
TAAGTCGTGTCTTACCGGGTTGGACTCAAGACGATAGTTACCGGATAAGGCGCAGCGGTCGGGCTGAACG
GGGGGTTCGTGCACACAGCCCAGCTTGGAGCGAACGACCTACACCGAACTGAGATACCTACAGCGTGAGC
TATGAGAAAGCGCCACGCTTCCCGAAGGGAGAAAGGCGGACAGGTATCCGGTAAGCGGCAGGGTCGGAAC
AGGAGAGCGCACGAGGGAGCTTCCAGGGGGAAACGCCTGGTATCTTTATAGTCCTGTCGGGTTTCGCCAC
CTCTGACTTGAGCGTCGATTTTTGTGATGCTCGTCAGGGGGGCGGAGCCTATGGAAAAACGCCAGCAACG
CGGCCTTTTTACGGTTCCTGGCCTTTTGCTGGCCTTTTGCTCACATGGCTCGAC
